>Addgene plasmid #138368 | pLenti-161K enhancer-NR2F2-MUT-minP:fLuc-TK:rLuc | depositor full sequence | sequence record 267270 | pLenti-161K enhancer-NR2F2-MUT-minP:fLuc-TK:rLuc sequence 10979 bps
CTAGCCCGGGCTCGAGCAGCTGAAGCTTGCATGCCTGCAGGGCTATCAACTTTGTATAGAAAAGTTGGGC
TGCTGATTCATATCCCAGTGAGGTCATCTGAATTTTGGGGGACCTCAAATAGAAATCATATGGGGGAAAG
AATGAGCCTAGCTCAAACCAGACAGGCTGAGAGCTTATCTTGCCAGGACATAGGCTCCCCGGTGGGTGGG
GGAGATGGCCATTGCTGCCTTTCTTTCCTTCCCCACTGAATTTAAGCAGATGCAGTTAGTCACTGTGCAA
AGGAGTATGTGCAAATCTAAGTATTCATGTTTATGTGTGGTTGTCAGGTCTAAATCAGCCAGGCAGTAAT
TTCTCTGGGAGCCCAATGTAGGCACTAAATTTTGCACTCAACCACCGAATGGTCCACATGCCCCTTAATC
TGTCTTCCTGCAGGAGGGCTCCCTTGGCACCATCCTGCCTGAACTTGGGGCCAGCCTTTCACTGGAGCCC
CTTCCCGTGAATTATGGCCTACAGCATGGGGGCTGAATAGAAAAAAAAAAACCCTCCAGAAATTCAACTG
GAAGGGCTGACCGGAATTCAACCTAATGTTGAGAATAGCAGGAAAGCTTCTATTATTCTACTTCATTCTA
TCTGCTATGAGGCAGTGCGGTCGCCTGGAGTCGACTGAGCTTAACTCATTTCCCTGGATTTCCGAGTCAC
AGCCATGGTGCCTGCTATAGTTAACGATCGAACTCCTGAGACTCACTACACTTCCTGATAGGACGTACTC
ACGTACCGCCTAGTAACATCATACGTTCCTATAGGAGTCATAATATGACCTAGACAAGACCTAGGAGCCA
ATCAGAATGCAAATGATTGATGGGAGTGCTTTTGGTTATCTACTGTTTGTCCTGACGCTTGGCGTGGTTC
TTTGTATTATGATTGTGTGGGCAGTAGGCTTAAAAATACATACAGGCATTGCTTTCCACATTGTTGAAGG
TTAATCCTAAGGTGTGGCAAAGAAACTATATTTTATAGACTGGAACCTCATGGGCACCAGCTAGTTTTTG
CTCTTCCTCAAGTTTGTACAAAAAAGCAGGCTAGACACTAGAGGGTATATAATGGAAGCTCGACTTCCAG
CTTGGCAATCCGGTACTGTTGGTAAAGCCACCATGGAAGATGCCAAAAACATTAAGAAGGGCCCAGCGCC
ATTCTACCCACTCGAAGACGGGACCGCCGGCGAGCAGCTGCACAAAGCCATGAAGCGCTACGCCCTGGTG
CCCGGCACCATCGCCTTTACCGACGCACATATCGAGGTGGACATTACCTACGCCGAGTACTTCGAGATGA
GCGTTCGGCTGGCAGAAGCTATGAAGCGCTATGGGCTGAATACAAACCATCGGATCGTGGTGTGCAGCGA
GAATAGCTTGCAGTTCTTCATGCCCGTGTTGGGTGCCCTGTTCATCGGTGTGGCTGTGGCCCCAGCTAAC
GACATCTACAACGAGCGCGAGCTGCTGAACAGCATGGGCATCAGCCAGCCCACCGTCGTATTCGTGAGCA
AGAAAGGGCTGCAAAAGATCCTCAACGTGCAAAAGAAGCTACCGATCATACAAAAGATCATCATCATGGA
TAGCAAGACCGACTACCAGGGCTTCCAAAGCATGTACACCTTCGTGACTTCCCATTTGCCACCCGGCTTC
AACGAGTACGACTTCGTGCCCGAGAGCTTCGACCGGGACAAAACCATCGCCCTGATCATGAACAGTAGTG
GCAGTACCGGATTGCCCAAGGGCGTAGCCCTACCGCACCGCACCGCTTGTGTCCGATTCAGTCATGCCCG
CGACCCCATCTTCGGCAACCAGATCATCCCCGACACCGCTATCCTCAGCGTGGTGCCATTTCACCACGGC
TTCGGCATGTTCACCACGCTGGGCTACTTGATCTGCGGCTTTCGGGTCGTGCTCATGTACCGCTTCGAGG
AGGAGCTATTCTTGCGCAGCTTGCAAGACTATAAGATTCAATCTGCCCTGCTGGTGCCCACACTATTTAG
CTTCTTCGCTAAGAGCACTCTCATCGACAAGTACGACCTAAGCAACTTGCACGAGATCGCCAGCGGCGGG
GCGCCGCTCAGCAAGGAGGTAGGTGAGGCCGTGGCCAAACGCTTCCACCTACCAGGCATCCGCCAGGGCT
ACGGCCTGACAGAAACAACCAGCGCCATTCTGATCACCCCCGAAGGGGACGACAAGCCTGGCGCAGTAGG
CAAGGTGGTGCCCTTCTTCGAGGCTAAGGTGGTGGACTTGGACACCGGTAAGACACTGGGTGTGAACCAG
CGCGGCGAGCTGTGCGTCCGTGGCCCCATGATCATGAGCGGCTACGTTAACAACCCCGAGGCTACAAACG
CTCTCATCGACAAGGACGGCTGGCTGCACAGCGGCGACATCGCCTACTGGGACGAGGACGAGCACTTCTT
CATCGTGGACCGGCTGAAGAGCCTGATCAAATACAAGGGCTACCAGGTAGCCCCAGCCGAACTGGAGAGC
ATCCTGCTGCAACACCCCAACATCTTCGACGCCGGGGTCGCCGGCCTGCCCGACGACGATGCCGGCGAGC
TGCCCGCCGCAGTCGTCGTGCTGGAACACGGTAAAACCATGACCGAGAAGGAGATCGTGGACTATGTGGC
CAGCCAGGTTACAACCGCCAAGAAGCTGCGCGGTGGTGTTGTGTTCGTGGACGAGGTGCCTAAAGGACTG
ACCGGCAAGTTGGACGCCCGCAAGATCCGCGAGATTCTCATTAAGGCCAAGAAGGGCGGCAAGATCGCCG
TGTAATAATTCTAGAGTCACCCAGCTTTCTTGTACAAAGTGGAAATGAGTCTTCGGACCTCGCGGGGGCC
GCTTAAGCGGTGGTTAGGGTTTGTCTGACGCGGGGGGAGGGGGAAGGAACGAAACACTCTCATTCGGAGG
CGGCTCGGGGTTTGGTCTTGGTGGCCACGGGCACGCAGAAGAGCGCCGCGATCCTCTTAAGCACCCCCCC
GCCCTCCGTGGAGGCGGGGGTTTGGTCGGCGGGTGGTAACTGGCGGGCCGCTGACTCGGGCGGGTCGCGC
GCCCCAGAGTGTGACCTTTTCGGTCTGCTCGCAGACCCCCGGGCGGCGCCGCCGCGGCGGCGACGGGCTC
GCTGGGTCCTAGGCTCCATGGGGACCGTATACGTGGACAGGCTCTGGAGCATCCGCACGACTGCGGTGAT
ATTACCGGAGACCTTCTGCGGGACGAGCCGGGTCACGCGGCTGACGCGGAGCGTCCGTTGGGCGACAAAC
ACCAGGACGGGGCACAGGTACACTATCTTGTCACCCGGAGGCGCGAGGGACTGCAGGAGCTTCAGGGAGT
GGCGCAGCTGCTTCATCCCCGTGGCCCGTTGCTCGCGTTTGCTGGCGGTGTCCCCGGAAGAAATATATTT
GCATGTCTTTAGTTCTATGATGACACAAACCCCGCCCAGCGTCTTGTCATTGGCGAATTCGAACACGCAG
ATGCAGTCGGGGCGGCGCGGTCCCAGGTCCACTTCGCATATTAAGGTGACGCGTGTGGCCTCGAACACCG
AGCGACCCTGCAGCGACCCGCTTAAAAGCTTGATTCTTCTGACACAACAGTCTCGAACTTAAGCTGCAGA
AGTTGGTCGTGAGGCACTGGGCAGGTAAGTATCAAGGTTACAAGACAGGTTTAAGGAGACCAATAGAAAC
TGGGCTTGTCGAGACAGAGAAGACTCTTGCGTTTCTGATAGGCACCTATTGGTCTTACTGACATCCACTT
TGCCTTTCTCTCCACAGGTGTCCACTCCCAGTTCAATTACAGCTCTTAAGGCTAGAGTACTTAATACGAC
TCACTATAGGCTAGCCACCATGACTTCGAAAGTTTATGATCCAGAACAAAGGAAACGGATGATAACTGGT
CCGCAGTGGTGGGCCAGATGTAAACAAATGAATGTTCTTGATTCATTTATTAATTATTATGATTCAGAAA
AACATGCAGAAAATGCTGTTATTTTTTTACATGGTAACGCGGCCTCTTCTTATTTATGGCGACATGTTGT
GCCACATATTGAGCCAGTAGCGCGGTGTATTATACCAGACCTTATTGGTATGGGCAAATCAGGCAAATCT
GGTAATGGTTCTTATAGGTTACTTGATCATTACAAATATCTTACTGCATGGTTTGAACTTCTTAATTTAC
CAAAGAAGATCATTTTTGTCGGCCATGATTGGGGTGCTTGTTTGGCATTTCATTATAGCTATGAGCATCA
AGATAAGATCAAAGCAATAGTTCACGCTGAAAGTGTAGTAGATGTGATTGAATCATGGGATGAATGGCCT
GATATTGAAGAAGATATTGCGTTGATCAAATCTGAAGAAGGAGAAAAAATGGTTTTGGAGAATAACTTCT
TCGTGGAAACCATGTTGCCATCAAAAATCATGAGAAAGTTAGAACCAGAAGAATTTGCAGCATATCTTGA
ACCATTCAAAGAGAAAGGTGAAGTTCGTCGTCCAACATTATCATGGCCTCGTGAAATCCCGTTAGTAAAA
GGTGGTAAACCTGACGTTGTACAAATTGTTAGGAATTATAATGCTTATCTACGTGCAAGTGATGATTTAC
CAAAAATGTTTATTGAATCGGACCCAGGATTCTTTTCCAATGCTATTGTTGAAGGTGCCAAGAAGTTTCC
TAATACTGAATTTGTCAAAGTAAAAGGTCTTCATTTTTCGCAAGAAGATGCACCTGATGAAATGGGAAAA
TATATCAAATCGTTCGTTGAGCGAGTTCTCAAAAATGAACAATAATTCTAGAGCGGCCGCTTCGAGCAGA
CATGATAAGATACATTGATGAGCAACTTTATTATACATAGTTGATAATTCACTCGACAATCAACCTCTGG
ATTACAAAATTTGTGAAAGATTGACTGGTATTCTTAACTATGTTGCTCCTTTTACGCTATGTGGATACGC
TGCTTTAATGCCTTTGTATCATGCTATTGCTTCCCGTATGGCTTTCATTTTCTCCTCCTTGTATAAATCC
TGGTTGCTGTCTCTTTATGAGGAGTTGTGGCCCGTTGTCAGGCAACGTGGCGTGGTGTGCACTGTGTTTG
CTGACGCAACCCCCACTGGTTGGGGCATTGCCACCACCTGTCAGCTCCTTTCCGGGACTTTCGCTTTCCC
CCTCCCTATTGCCACGGCGGAACTCATCGCCGCCTGCCTTGCCCGCTGCTGGACAGGGGCTCGGCTGTTG
GGCACTGACAATTCCGTGGTGTTGTCGGGGAAGCTGACGTCCTTTCCATGGCTGCTCGCCTGTGTTGCCA
CCTGGATTCTGCGCGGGACGTCCTTCTGCTACGTCCCTTCGGCCCTCAATCCAGCGGACCTTCCTTCCCG
CGGCCTGCTGCCGGCTCTGCGGCCTCTTCCGCGTCTTCGCCTTCGCCCTCAGACGAGTCGGATCTCCCTT
TGGGCCGCCTCCCCGCCTGGAATTCGAGCTCGGTACCTTTAAGACCAATGACTTACAAGGCAGCTGTAGA
TCTTAGCCACTTTTTAAAAGAAAAGGGGGGACTGGAAGGGCTAATTCACTCCCAACGAAGACAAGATCTG
CTTTTTGCTTGTACTGGGTCTCTCTGGTTAGACCAGATCTGAGCCTGGGAGCTCTCTGGCTAACTAGGGA
ACCCACTGCTTAAGCCTCAATAAAGCTTGCCTTGAGTGCTTCAAGTAGTGTGTGCCCGTCTGTTGTGTGA
CTCTGGTAACTAGAGATCCCTCAGACCCTTTTAGTCAGTGTGGAAAATCTCTAGCAGTAGTAGTTCATGT
CATCTTATTATTCAGTATTTATAACTTGCAAAGAAATGAATATCAGAGAGTGAGAGGAACTTGTTTATTG
CAGCTTATAATGGTTACAAATAAAGCAATAGCATCACAAATTTCACAAATAAAGCATTTTTTTCACTGCA
TTCTAGTTGTGGTTTGTCCAAACTCATCAATGTATCTTATCATGTCTGGCTCTAGCTATCCCGCCCCTAA
CTCCGCCCAGTTCCGCCCATTCTCCGCCCCATGGCTGACTAATTTTTTTTATTTATGCAGAGGCCGAGGC
CGCCTCGGCCTCTGAGCTATTCCAGAAGTAGTGAGGAGGCTTTTTTGGAGGCCTAGGCTTTTGCGTCGAG
ACGTACCCAATTCGCCCTATAGTGAGTCGTATTACGCGCGCTCACTGGCCGTCGTTTTACAACGTCGTGA
CTGGGAAAACCCTGGCGTTACCCAACTTAATCGCCTTGCAGCACATCCCCCTTTCGCCAGCTGGCGTAAT
AGCGAAGAGGCCCGCACCGATCGCCCTTCCCAACAGTTGCGCAGCCTGAATGGCGAATGGCGCG
[124 nt withheld, positions 6365-6488]
C
[91 nt withheld, positions 6490-6580]
A
[49 nt withheld, positions 6582-6630]
CCTTTGACGTTGGAGTCCACGTTCTTT
[37 nt withheld, positions 6658-6694]
ACCCTATCTCGGTCTATTCTTTTGATTTATAAGGGATTTTGCCGATTTCGGCCTATTGGTTAAAAAATGA
GCTGATTTAACAAAAATTTAACGCGAATTTTAACAAAATATTAACGTTTACAATTTCCCAGGTGGCACTT
TTCGGGGAAATGTGCGCGGAACCCCTATTTGTTTATTTTTCTAAATACATTCAAATATGTATCCGCTCAT
GAGACAATAACCCTGATAAATGCTTCAATAATATTGAAAAAGGAAGAGTATGAGTATTCAACATTTCCGT
GTCGCCCTTATTCCCTTTTTTGCGGCATTTTGCCTTCCTGTTTTTGCTCACCCAGAAACGCTGGTGAAAG
TAAAAGATGCTGAAGATCAGTTGGGTGCACGAGTGGGTTACATCGAACTGGATCTCAACAGCGGTAAGAT
CCTTGAGAGTTTTCGCCCCGAAGAACGTTTTCCAATGATGAGCACTTTTAAAGTTCTGCTATGTGGCGCG
GTATTATCCCGTATTGACGCCGGGCAAGAGCAACTCGGTCGCCGCATACACTATTCTCAGAATGACTTGG
TTGAGTACTCACCAGTCACAGAAAAGCATCTTACGGATGGCATGACAGTAAGAGAATTATGCAGTGCTGC
CATAACCATGAGTGATAACACTGCGGCCAACTTACTTCTGACAACGATCGGAGGACCGAAGGAGCTAACC
GCTTTTTTGCACAACATGGGGGATCATGTAACTCGCCTTGATCGTTGGGAACCGGAGCTGAATGAAGCCA
TACCAAACGACGAGCGTGACACCACGATGCCTGTAGCAATGGCAACAACGTTGCGCAAACTATTAACTGG
CGAACTACTTACTCTAGCTTCCCGGCAACAATTAATAGACTGGATGGAGGCGGATAAAGTTGCAGGACCA
CTTCTGCGCTCGGCCCTTCCGGCTGGCTGGTTTATTGCTGATAAATCTGGAGCCGGTGAGCGTGGGTCTC
GCGGTATCATTGCAGCACTGGGGCCAGATGGTAAGCCCTCCCGTATCGTAGTTATCTACACGACGGGGAG
TCAGGCAACTATGGATGAACGAAATAGACAGATCGCTGAGATAGGTGCCTCACTGATTAAGCATTGGTAA
CTGTCAGACCAAGTTTACTCATATATACTTTAGATTGATTTAAAACTTCATTTTTAATTTAAAAGGATCT
AGGTGAAGATCCTTTTTGATAATCTCATGACCAAAATCCCTTAACGTGAGTTTTCGTTCCACTGAGCGTC
AGACCCCGTAGAAAAGATCAAAGGATCTTCTTGAGATCCTTTTTTTCTGCGCGTAATCTGCTGCTTGCAA
ACAAAAAAACCACCGCTACCAGCGGTGGTTTGTTTGCCGGATCAAGAGCTACCAACTCTTTTTCCGAAGG
TAACTGGCTTCAGCAGAGCGCAGATACCAAATACTGTCCTTCTAGTGTAGCCGTAGTTAGGCCACCACTT
CAAGAACTCTGTAGCACCGCCTACATACCTCGCTCTGCTAATCCTGTTACCAGTGGCTGCTGCCAGTGGC
GATAAGTCGTGTCTTACCGGGTTGGACTCAAGACGATAGTTACCGGATAAGGCGCAGCGGTCGGGCTGAA
CGGGGGGTTCGTGCACACAGCCCAGCTTGGAGCGAACGACCTACACCGAACTGAGATACCTACAGCGTGA
GCTATGAGAAAGCGCCACGCTTCCCGAAGGGAGAAAGGCGGACAGGTATCCGGTAAGCGGCAGGGTCGGA
ACAGGAGAGCGCACGAGGGAGCTTCCAGGGGGAAACGCCTGGTATCTTTATAGTCCTGTCGGGTTTCGCC
ACCTCTGACTTGAGCGTCGATTTTTGTGATGCTCGTCAGGGGGGCGGAGCCTATGGAAAAACGCCAGCAA
CGCGGCCTTTTTACGGTTCCTGGCCTTTTGCTGGCCTTTTGCTCACATGTTCTTTCCTGCGTTATCCCCT
GATTCTGTGGATAACCGTATTACCGCCTTTGAGTGAGCTGATACCGCTCGCCGCAGCCGAACGACCGAGC
GCAGCGAGTCAGTGAGCGAGGAAGCGGAAGAGCGCCCAATACGCAAACCGCCTCTCCCCGCGCGTTGGCC
GATTCATTAATGCAGCTGGCACGACAGGTTTCCCGACTGGAAAGCGGGCAGTGAGCGCAACGCAATTAAT
GTGAGTTAGCTCACTCATTAGGCACCCCAGGCTTTACACTTTATGCTTCCGGCTCGTATGTTGTGTGGAA
TTGTGAGCGGATAACAATTTCACACAGGAAACAGCTATGACCATGATTACGCCAAGCGCGCAATTAACCC
TCACTAAAGGGAACAAAAGCTGGAGCTGCAAGCTTAATGTAGTCTTATGCAATACTCTTGTAGTCTTGCA
ACATGGTAACGATGAGTTAGCAACATGCCTTACAAGGAGAGAAAAAGCACCGTGCATGCCGATTGGTGGA
AGTAAGGTGGTACGATCGTGCCTTATTAGGAAGGCAACAGACGGGTCTGACATGGATTGGACGAACCACT
GAATTGCCGCATTGCAGAGATATTGTATTTAAGTGCCTAGCTCGATACAATAAACGGGTCTCTCTGGTTA
GACCAGATCTGAGCCTGGGAGCTCTCTGGCTAACTAGGGAACCCACTGCTTAAGCCTCAATAAAGCTTGC
CTTGAGTGCTTCAAGTAGTGTGTGCCCGTCTGTTGTGTGACTCTGGTAACTAGAGATCCCTCAGACCCTT
TTAGTCAGTGTGGAAAATCTCTAGCAGTGGCGCCCGAACAGGGACCTGAAAGCGAAAGGGAAACCAGAGC
TCTCTCGACGCAGGACTCGGCTTGCTGAAGCGCGCACGGCAAGAGGCGAGGGGCGGCGACTGGTGAGTAC
GCCAAAAATTTTGACTAGCGGAGGCTAGAAGGAGAGAGATGGGTGCGAGAGCGTCAGTATTAAGCGGGGG
AGAATTAGATCGCGATGGGAAAAAATTCGGTTAAGGCCAGGGGGAAAGAAAAAATATAAATTAAAACATA
TAGTATGGGCAAGCAGGGAGCTAGAACGATTCGCAGTTAATCCTGGCCTGTTAGAAACATCAGAAGGCTG
TAGACAAATACTGGGACAGCTACAACCATCCCTTCAGACAGGATCAGAAGAACTTAGATCATTATATAAT
ACAGTAGCAACCCTCTATTGTGTGCATCAAAGGATAGAGATAAAAGACACCAAGGAAGCTTTAGACAAGA
TAGAGGAAGAGCAAAACAAAAGTAAGACCACCGCACAGCAAGCGGCCGCTGATCTTCAGACCTGGAGGAG
GAGATATGAGGGACAATTGGAGAAGTGAATTATATAAATATAAAGTAGTAAAAATTGAACCATTAGGAGT
AGCACCCACCAAGGCAAAGAGAAGAGTGGTGCAGAGAGAAAAAAGAGCAGTGGGAATAGGAGCTTTGTTC
CTTGGGTTCTTGGGAGCAGCAGGAAGCACTATGGGCGCAGCCTCAATGACGCTGACGGTACAGGCCAGAC
AATTATTGTCTGGTATAGTGCAGCAGCAGAACAATTTGCTGAGGGCTATTGAGGCGCAACAGCATCTGTT
GCAACTCACAGTCTGGGGCATCAAGCAGCTCCAGGCAAGAATCCTGGCTGTGGAAAGATACCTAAAGGAT
CAACAGCTCCTGGGGATTTGGGGTTGCTCTGGAAAACTCATTTGCACCACTGCTGTGCCTTGGAATGCTA
GTTGGAGTAATAAATCTCTGGAACAGATTTGGAATCACACGACCTGGATGGAGTGGGACAGAGAAATTAA
CAATTACACAAGCTTAATACACTCCTTAATTGAAGAATCGCAAAACCAGCAAGAAAAGAATGAACAAGAA
TTATTGGAATTAGATAAATGGGCAAGTTTGTGGAATTGGTTTAACATAACAAATTGGCTGTGGTATATAA
AATTATTCATAATGATAGTAGGAGGCTTGGTAGGTTTAAGAATAGTTTTTGCTGTACTTTCTATAGTGAA
TAGAGTTAGGCAGGGATATTCACCATTATCGTTTCAGACCCACCTCCCAACCCCGAGGGGACCCGACAGG
CCCGAAGGAATAGAAGAAGAAGGTGGAGAGAGAGACAGAGACAGATCCATTCGATTAGTGAACGGATCTC
GACGGTATCGGTTAACTTTTAAAAGAAAAGGGGGGATTGGGGGGTACAGTGCAGGGGAAAGAATAGTAGA
CATAATAGCAACAGACATACAAACTAAAGAATTACAAAAACAAATTACAAAAATTCAAAATTTTATCGAT
CACGAGACTAGCCTC
Features (pLannotate 1.2.2; 34 found; start..end, strand, type, name):
     23..41      -  misc_feature   MCS (fragment): pUC18/19 multiple cloning site
     47..67      +  protein_bind   attB4: mutant version of attB; core recombination site for the Gateway® BP reaction BP Clonase™
   1059..1079    +  protein_bind   attB1: mutant version of attB; core recombination site for the Gateway® BP reaction BP Clonase™
   1089..1120    +  promoter       minP: minimal TATA-box promoter with low basal activity
   1153..2805    +  CDS            luciferase: firefly luciferase synthetic luc2 version of the luciferase gene
   2822..2842    -  protein_bind   attB2: mutant version of attB; core recombination site for the Gateway® BP reaction BP Clonase™
   2844..3595    +  promoter       HSV TK promoter: herpes simplex virus thymidine kinase promoter
   3665..3797    +  intron         chimeric intron: chimera between introns from human β-globin and immunoglobulin heavy chain genes
   3842..3860    +  promoter       T7 promoter: promoter for bacteriophage T7 RNA polymerase
   3870..4805    +  CDS            Rluc: luciferase from the anthozoan coelenterate Renilla reniformis (sea pansy)
   4827..4852    -  polyA_signal   SV40 poly(A) signal (fragment): SV40 polyadenylation signal
   4888..5476    +  misc_feature   WPRE: woodchuck hepatitis virus posttranscriptional regulatory element
   5493..5561    +  CDS            nef (fragment): NEF_HV1Z2 - Experimental evidence at protein level: Swiss-Prot protein existence level 1. Extracellular Nef protein targets CD4(+) T-lymphocytes for apoptosis by interacting with CXCR4 surface receptors. From Human immunodeficiency virus type 1 group M subtype D (isolate Z2/CDC-Z34) (HIV-1).
   5563..5796    +  LTR            3' LTR (ΔU3): self-inactivating 3' long terminal repeat (LTR) from HIV-1
   5868..5989    +  polyA_signal   SV40 poly(A) signal: SV40 polyadenylation signal
   6008..6143    +  rep_origin     SV40 ori: SV40 origin of replication
   6176..6194    -  promoter       T7 promoter: promoter for bacteriophage T7 RNA polymerase
   6202..6357    +  CDS            lacZα (fragment): LacZα fragment of β-galactosidase; lacZ fragment
   6365..6820    +  rep_origin     f1 ori (sequence partly withheld): f1 bacteriophage origin of replication; arrow indicates direction of (+) strand synthesis
   6849..6953    +  promoter       AmpR promoter: bla
   6954..7814    +  CDS            AmpR: β-lactamase; bla; confers resistance to ampicillin, carbenicillin, and related antibiotics
   7985..8573    +  rep_origin     ori: high-copy-number ColE1/pMB1/pBR322/pUC origin of replication
   8756..8848    +  CDS            lacI (fragment): lac repressor; lacI; The lac repressor binds to the lac operator to inhibit transcription in E. coli. This inhibition can be relieved by adding lactose or isopropyl-β-D-thiogalactopyranoside (IPTG).
   8861..8882    +  protein_bind   CAP binding site: CAP binding activates transcription in the presence of cAMP. E. coli catabolite activator protein
   8897..8927    +  promoter       lac promoter: promoter for the E. coli lac operon
   8931..8953    +  protein_bind   lac operator (fragment): The lac repressor binds to the lac operator to inhibit transcription in E. coli. This inhibition can be relieved by adding lactose or isopropyl-β-D-thiogalactopyranoside (IPTG). lac repressor encoded by lacI
   8996..9014    +  promoter       T3 promoter: promoter for bacteriophage T3 RNA polymerase
   9042..9263    +  promoter       RSV promoter: Rous sarcoma virus enhancer/promoter
   9270..9450    +  LTR            5' LTR (truncated): truncated 5' long terminal repeat (LTR) from HIV-1
   9494..9619    +  misc_feature   HIV-1 Ψ: packaging signal of human immunodeficiency virus type 1
   9603..9966    +  CDS            HIV-1 gag (fragment): gag protein from human immunodeficiency virus 1; gag
  10061..10397   +  ncRNA          RRE: Accession: RF00036 - HIV Rev response element
  10722..10822   +  CDS            Rev (fragment): human immunodeficiency virus 1 (HIV-1) Rev protein; rev; enhances nuclear export of unspliced and incompletely spliced viral mRNAs
  10841..10958   +  misc_feature   cPPT/CTS: central polypurine tract and central termination sequence of HIV-1
