>Addgene plasmid #138368 | pLenti-161K enhancer-NR2F2-MUT-minP:fLuc-TK:rLuc | addgene full sequence | sequence record 272014 | Addgene NGS Result
TAATGTGAGTTAGCTCACTCATTAGGCACCCCAGGCTTTACACTTTATGCTTCCGGCTCGTATGTTGTGT
GGAATTGTGAGCGGATAACAATTTCACACAGGAAACAGCTATGACCATGATTACGCCAAGCGCGCAATTA
ACCCTCACTAAAGGGAACAAAAGCTGGAGCTGCAAGCTTAATGTAGTCTTATGCAATACTCTTGTAGTCT
TGCAACATGGTAACGATGAGTTAGCAACATGCCTTACAAGGAGAGAAAAAGCACCGTGCATGCCGATTGG
TGGAAGTAAGGTGGTACGATCGTGCCTTATTAGGAAGGCAACAGACGGGTCTGACATGGATTGGACGAAC
CACTGAATTGCCGCATTGCAGAGATATTGTATTTAAGTGCCTAGCTCGATACATAAACGGGTCTCTCTGG
TTAGACCAGATCTGAGCCTGGGAGCTCTCTGGCTAACTAGGGAACCCACTGCTTAAGCCTCAATAAAGCT
TGCCTTGAGTGCTTCAAGTAGTGTGTGCCCGTCTGTTGTGTGACTCTGGTAACTAGAGATCCCTCAGACC
CTTTTAGTCAGTGTGGAAAATCTCTAGCAGTGGCGCCCGAACAGGGACTTGAAAGCGAAAGGGAAACCAG
AGGAGCTCTCTCGACGCAGGACTCGGCTTGCTGAAGCGCGCACGGCAAGAGGCGAGGGGCGGCGACTGGT
GAGTACGCCAAAAATTTTGACTAGCGGAGGCTAGAAGGAGAGAGATGGGTGCGAGAGCGTCAGTATTAAG
CGGGGGAGAATTAGATCGCGATGGGAAAAAATTCGGTTAAGGCCAGGGGGAAAGAAAAAATATAAATTAA
AACATATAGTATGGGCAAGCAGGGAGCTAGAACGATTCGCAGTTAATCCTGGCCTGTTAGAAACATCAGA
AGGCTGTAGACAAATACTGGGACAGCTACAACCATCCCTTCAGACAGGATCAGAAGAACTTAGATCATTA
TATAATACAGTAGCAACCCTCTATTGTGTGCATCAAAGGATAGAGATAAAAGACACCAAGGAAGCTTTAG
ACAAGATAGAGGAAGAGCAAAACAAAAGTAAGACCACCGCACAGCAAGCGGCCGCTGATCTTCAGACCTG
GAGGAGGAGATATGAGGGACAATTGGAGAAGTGAATTATATAAATATAAAGTAGTAAAAATTGAACCATT
AGGAGTAGCACCCACCAAGGCAAAGAGAAGAGTGGTGCAGAGAGAAAAAAGAGCAGTGGGAATAGGAGCT
TTGTTCCTTGGGTTCTTGGGAGCAGCAGGAAGCACTATGGGCGCAGCGTCAATGACGCTGACGGTACAGG
CCAGACAATTATTGTCTGGTATAGTGCAGCAGCAGAACAATTTGCTGAGGGCTATTGAGGCGCAACAGCA
TCTGTTGCAACTCACAGTCTGGGGCATCAAGCAGCTCCAGGCAAGAATCCTGGCTGTGGAAAGATACCTA
AAGGATCAACAGCTCCTGGGGATTTGGGGTTGCTCTGGAAAACTCATTTGCACCACTGCTGTGCCTTGGA
ATGCTAGTTGGAGTAATAAATCTCTGGAACAGATTTGGAATCACACGACCTGGATGGAGTGGGACAGAGA
AATTAACAATTACACAAGCTTAATACACTCCTTAATTGAAGAATCGCAAAACCAGCAAGAAAAGAATGAA
CAAGAATTATTGGAATTAGATAAATGGGCAAGTTTGTGGAATTGGTTTAACATAACAAATTGGCTGTGGT
ATATAAAATTATTCATAATGATAGTAGGAGGCTTGGTAGGTTTAAGAATAGTTTTTGCTGTACTTTCTAT
AGTGAATAGAGTTAGGCAGGGATATTCACCATTATCGTTTCAGACCCACCTCCCAACCCCGAGGGGACCC
GACAGGCCCGAAGGAATAGAAGAAGAAGGTGGAGAGAGAGACAGAGACAGATCCATTCGATTAGTGAACG
GATCTCGACGGTATCGGTTAACTTTTAAAAGAAAAGGGGGGATTGGGGGGTACAGTGCAGGGGAAAGAAT
AGTAGACATAATAGCAACAGACATACAAACTAAAGAATTACAAAAACAAATTACAAAAATTCAAAATTTT
ATCGATCACGAGACTAGCCTCCTAGCCCGGGCTCGAGCAGCTGAAGCTTGCATGCCTGCAGGGCTATCAA
CTTTGTATAGAAAAGTTGGGCTGCTGATTCATATCCCAGTGAGGTCATCTGAATTTTGGGGGACCTCAAA
TAGAAATCATATGGGGGAAAGAATGAGCCTAGCTCAAACCAGACAGGCTGAGAGCTTATCTTGCCAGGAC
ATAGGCTCCCCGGTGGGTGGGGGAGATGGCCATTGCTGCCTTTCTTTCCTTCCCCACTGAATTTAAGCAG
ATGCAGTTAGTCACTGTGCAAAGGAGTATGTGCAAATCTAAGTATTCATGTTTATGTGTGGTTGTCAGGT
CTAAATCAGCCAGGCAGTAATTTCTCTGGGAGCCCAATGTAGGCACTAAATTTTGCACTCAACCACCGAA
TGGTCCACATGCCCCTTAATCTGTCTTCCTGCAGGAGGGCTCCCTTGGCACCATCCTGCCTGAACTTGGG
GCCAGCCTTTCACTGGAGCCCCTTCCCGTGAATTATGGCCTACAGCATGGGGGCTGAATAGAAAAAAAAA
AAACCCTCCAGAAATTCAACTGGAAGGGCTGACCGGAATTCAACCTAATGTTGAGAATAGCAGGAAAGCT
TCTATTATTCTACTTCATTCTATCTGCTATGAGGCAGTGCGGTCGCCTGGAGTCGACTGAGCTTAACTCA
TTTCCCTGGATTTCCGAGTCACAGCCATGGTGCCTGCTATAGTTAACGATCGAACTCCTGAGACTCACTA
CACTTCCTGATAGGACGTACTCACGTACCGCCTAGTAACATCATACGTTCCTATAGGAGTCATAATATGA
CCTAGACAAGACCTAGGAGCCAATCAGAATGCAAATGATTGATGGGAGTGCTTTTGGTTATCTACTGTTT
GTCCTGACGCTTGGCGTGGTTCTTTGTATTATGATTGTGTGGGCAGTAGGCTTAAAAATACATACAGGCA
TTGCTTTCCACATTGTTGAAGGTTAATCCTAAGGTGTGGCAAAGAAACTATATTTTATAGACTGGAACCT
CATGGGCACCAGCTAGTTTTTGCTCTTCCTCAAGTTTGTACAAAAAAGCAGGCTAGACACTAGAGGGTAT
ATAATGGAAGCTCGACTTCCAGCTTGGCAATCCGGTACTGTTGGTAAAGCCACCATGGAAGATGCCAAAA
ACATTAAGAAGGGCCCAGCGCCATTCTACCCACTCGAAGACGGGACCGCCGGCGAGCAGCTGCACAAAGC
CATGAAGCGCTACGCCCTGGTGCCCGGCACCATCGCCTTTACCGACGCACATATCGAGGTGGACATTACC
TACGCCGAGTACTTCGAGATGAGCGTTCGGCTGGCAGAAGCTATGAAGCGCTATGGGCTGAATACAAACC
ATCGGATCGTGGTGTGCAGCGAGAATAGCTTGCAGTTCTTCATGCCCGTGTTGGGTGCCCTGTTCATCGG
TGTGGCTGTGGCCCCAGCTAACGACATCTACAACGAGCGCGAGCTGCTGAACAGCATGGGCATCAGCCAG
CCCACCGTCGTATTCGTGAGCAAGAAAGGGCTGCAAAAGATCCTCAACGTGCAAAAGAAGCTACCGATCA
TACAAAAGATCATCATCATGGATAGCAAGACCGACTACCAGGGCTTCCAAAGCATGTACACCTTCGTGAC
TTCCCATTTGCCACCCGGCTTCAACGAGTACGACTTCGTGCCCGAGAGCTTCGACCGGGACAAAACCATC
GCCCTGATCATGAACAGTAGTGGCAGTACCGGATTGCCCAAGGGCGTAGCCCTACCGCACCGCACCGCTT
GTGTCCGATTCAGTCATGCCCGCGACCCCATCTTCGGCAACCAGATCATCCCCGACACCGCTATCCTCAG
CGTGGTGCCATTTCACCACGGCTTCGGCATGTTCACCACGCTGGGCTACTTGATCTGCGGCTTTCGGGTC
GTGCTCATGTACCGCTTCGAGGAGGAGCTATTCTTGCGCAGCTTGCAAGACTATAAGATTCAATCTGCCC
TGCTGGTGCCCACACTATTTAGCTTCTTCGCTAAGAGCACTCTCATCGACAAGTACGACCTAAGCAACTT
GCACGAGATCGCCAGCGGCGGGGCGCCGCTCAGCAAGGAGGTAGGTGAGGCCGTGGCCAAACGCTTCCAC
CTACCAGGCATCCGCCAGGGCTACGGCCTGACAGAAACAACCAGCGCCATTCTGATCACCCCCGAAGGGG
ACGACAAGCCTGGCGCAGTAGGCAAGGTGGTGCCCTTCTTCGAGGCTAAGGTGGTGGACTTGGACACCGG
TAAGACACTGGGTGTGAACCAGCGCGGCGAGCTGTGCGTCCGTGGCCCCATGATCATGAGCGGCTACGTT
AACAACCCCGAGGCTACAAACGCTCTCATCGACAAGGACGGCTGGCTGCACAGCGGCGACATCGCCTACT
GGGACGAGGACGAGCACTTCTTCATCGTGGACCGGCTGAAGAGCCTGATCAAATACAAGGGCTACCAGGT
AGCCCCAGCCGAACTGGAGAGCATCCTGCTGCAACACCCCAACATCTTCGACGCCGGGGTCGCCGGCCTG
CCCGACGACGATGCCGGCGAGCTGCCCGCCGCAGTCGTCGTGCTGGAACACGGTAAAACCATGACCGAGA
AGGAGATCGTGGACTATGTGGCCAGCCAGGTTACAACCGCCAAGAAGCTGCGCGGTGGTGTTGTGTTCGT
GGACGAGGTGCCTAAAGGACTGACCGGCAAGTTGGACGCCCGCAAGATCCGCGAGATTCTCATTAAGGCC
AAGAAGGGCGGCAAGATCGCCGTGTAATAATTCTAGAGTCACCCAGCTTTCTTGTACAAAGTGGAAATGA
GTCTTCGGACCTCGCGGGGGCCGCTTAAGCGGTGGTTAGGGTTTGTCTGACGCGGGGGGAGGGGGAAGGA
ACGAAACACTCTCATTCGGAGGCGGCTCGGGGTTTGGTCTTGGTGGCCACGGGCACGCAGAAGAGCGCCG
CGATCCTCTTAAGCACCCCCCCGCCCTCCGTGGAGGCGGGGGTTTGGTCGGCGGGTGGTAACTGGCGGGC
CGCTGACTCGGGCGGGTCGCGCGCCCCAGAGTGTGACCTTTTCGGTCTGCTCGCAGACCCCCGGGCGGCG
CCGCCGCGGCGGCGACGGGCTCGCTGGGTCCTAGGCTCCATGGGGACCGTATACGTGGACAGGCTCTGGA
GCATCCGCACGACTGCGGTGATATTACCGGAGACCTTCTGCGGGACGAGCCGGGTCACGCGGCTGACGCG
GAGCGTCCGTTGGGCGACAAACACCAGGACGGGGCACAGGTACACTATCTTGTCACCCGGAGGCGCGAGG
GACTGCAGGAGCTTCAGGGAGTGGCGCAGCTGCTTCATCCCCGTGGCCCGTTGCTCGCGTTTGCTGGCGG
TGTCCCCGGAAGAAATATATTTGCATGTCTTTAGTTCTATGATGACACAAACCCCGCCCAGCGTCTTGTC
ATTGGCGAATTCGAACACGCAGATGCAGTCGGGGCGGCGCGGTCCCAGGTCCACTTCGCATATTAAGGTG
ACGCGTGTGGCCTCGAACACCGAGCGACCCTGCAGCGACCCGCTTAAAAGCTTGATTCTTCTGACACAAC
AGTCTCGAACTTAAGCTGCAGAAGTTGGTCGTGAGGCACTGGGCAGGTAAGTATCAAGGTTACAAGACAG
GTTTAAGGAGACCAATAGAAACTGGGCTTGTCGAGACAGAGAAGACTCTTGCGTTTCTGATAGGCACCTA
TTGGTCTTACTGACATCCACTTTGCCTTTCTCTCCACAGGTGTCCACTCCCAGTTCAATTACAGCTCTTA
AGGCTAGAGTACTTAATACGACTCACTATAGGCTAGCCACCATGACTTCGAAAGTTTATGATCCAGAACA
AAGGAAACGGATGATAACTGGTCCGCAGTGGTGGGCCAGATGTAAACAAATGAATGTTCTTGATTCATTT
ATTAATTATTATGATTCAGAAAAACATGCAGAAAATGCTGTTATTTTTTTACATGGTAACGCGGCCTCTT
CTTATTTATGGCGACATGTTGTGCCACATATTGAGCCAGTAGCGCGGTGTATTATACCAGACCTTATTGG
TATGGGCAAATCAGGCAAATCTGGTAATGGTTCTTATAGGTTACTTGATCATTACAAATATCTTACTGCA
TGGTTTGAACTTCTTAATTTACCAAAGAAGATCATTTTTGTCGGCCATGATTGGGGTGCTTGTTTGGCAT
TTCATTATAGCTATGAGCATCAAGATAAGATCAAAGCAATAGTTCACGCTGAAAGTGTAGTAGATGTGAT
TGAATCATGGGATGAATGGCCTGATATTGAAGAAGATATTGCGTTGATCAAATCTGAAGAAGGAGAAAAA
ATGGTTTTGGAGAATAACTTCTTCGTGGAAACCATGTTGCCATCAAAAATCATGAGAAAGTTAGAACCAG
AAGAATTTGCAGCATATCTTGAACCATTCAAAGAGAAAGGTGAAGTTCGTCGTCCAACATTATCATGGCC
TCGTGAAATCCCGTTAGTAAAAGGTGGTAAACCTGACGTTGTACAAATTGTTAGGAATTATAATGCTTAT
CTACGTGCAAGTGATGATTTACCAAAAATGTTTATTGAATCGGACCCAGGATTCTTTTCCAATGCTATTG
TTGAAGGTGCCAAGAAGTTTCCTAATACTGAATTTGTCAAAGTAAAAGGTCTTCATTTTTCGCAAGAAGA
TGCACCTGATGAAATGGGAAAATATATCAAATCGTTCGTTGAGCGAGTTCTCAAAAATGAACAATAATTC
TAGAGCGGCCGCTTCGAGCAGACATGATAAGATACATTGATGAGCAACTTTATTATACATAGTTGATAAT
TCACTCGACAATCAACCTCTGGATTACAAAATTTGTGAAAGATTGACTGGTATTCTTAACTATGTTGCTC
CTTTTACGCTATGTGGATACGCTGCTTTAATGCCTTTGTATCATGCTATTGCTTCCCGTATGGCTTTCAT
TTTCTCCTCCTTGTATAAATCCTGGTTGCTGTCTCTTTATGAGGAGTTGTGGCCCGTTGTCAGGCAACGT
GGCGTGGTGTGCACTGTGTTTGCTGACGCAACCCCCACTGGTTGGGGCATTGCCACCACCTGTCAGCTCC
TTTCCGGGACTTTCGCTTTCCCCCTCCCTATTGCCACGGCGGAACTCATCGCCGCCTGCCTTGCCCGCTG
CTGGACAGGGGCTCGGCTGTTGGGCACTGACAATTCCGTGGTGTTGTCGGGGAAGCTGACGTCCTTTCCA
TGGCTGCTCGCCTGTGTTGCCACCTGGATTCTGCGCGGGACGTCCTTCTGCTACGTCCCTTCGGCCCTCA
ATCCAGCGGACCTTCCTTCCCGCGGCCTGCTGCCGGCTCTGCGGCCTCTTCCGCGTCTTCGCCTTCGCCC
TCAGACGAGTCGGATCTCCCTTTGGGCCGCCTCCCCGCCTGGAATTCGAGCTCGGTACCTTTAAGACCAA
TGACTTACAAGGCAGCTGTAGATCTTAGCCACTTTTTAAAAGAAAAGGGGGGACTGGAAGGGCTAATTCA
CTCCCAACGAAGACAAGATCTGCTTTTTGCTTGTACTGGGTCTCTCTGGTTAGACCAGATCTGAGCCTGG
GAGCTCTCTGGCTAACTAGGGAACCCACTGCTTAAGCCTCAATAAAGCTTGCCTTGAGTGCTTCAAGTAG
TGTGTGCCCGTCTGTTGTGTGACTCTGGTAACTAGAGATCCCTCAGACCCTTTTAGTCAGTGTGGAAAAT
CTCTAGCAGTAGTAGTTCATGTCATCTTATTATTCAGTATTTATAACTTGCAAAGAAATGAATATCAGAG
AGTGAGAGGAACTTGTTTATTGCAGCTTATAATGGTTACAAATAAAGCAATAGCATCACAAATTTCACAA
ATAAAGCATTTTTTTCACTGCATTCTAGTTGTGGTTTGTCCAAACTCATCAATGTATCTTATCATGTCTG
GCTCTAGCTATCCCGCCCCTAACTCCGCCCATCCCGCCCCTAACTCCGCCCAGTTCCGCCCATTCTCCGC
CCCATGGCTGACTAATTTTTTTTATTTATGCAGAGGCCGAGGCCGCCTCGGCCTCTGAGCTATTCCAGAA
GTAGTGAGGAGGCTTTTTTGGAGGCCTAGGGACGTACCCAATTCGCCCTATAGTGAGTCGTATTACGCGC
GCTCACTGGCCGTCGTTTTACAACGTCGTGACTGGGAAAACCCTGGCGTTACCCAACTTAATCGCCTTGC
AGCACATCCCCCTTTCGCCAGCTGGCGTAATAGCGAAGAGGCCCGCACCGATCGCCCTTCCCAACAGTTG
CGCAGCCTGAATGGCGAATGGG
[124 nt withheld, positions 8493-8616]
C
[91 nt withheld, positions 8618-8708]
A
[49 nt withheld, positions 8710-8758]
CCTTTGACGTTGGAGTCCACGTTCTTT
[37 nt withheld, positions 8786-8822]
ACCCTATCTCGGTCTATTCTTTTGATTTATAAGGGATTTTGCCGATTTCGGCCTATTGGTTAAAAAATGA
GCTGATTTAACAAAAATTTAACGCGAATTTTAACAAAATATTAACGCTTACAATTTAGGTGGCACTTTTC
GGGGAAATGTGCGCGGAACCCCTATTTGTTTATTTTTCTAAATACATTCAAATATGTATCCGCTCATGAG
ACAATAACCCTGATAAATGCTTCAATAATATTGAAAAAGGAAGAGTATGAGTATTCAACATTTCCGTGTC
GCCCTTATTCCCTTTTTTGCGGCATTTTGCCTTCCTGTTTTTGCTCACCCAGAAACGCTGGTGAAAGTAA
AAGATGCTGAAGATCAGTTGGGTGCACGAGTGGGTTACATCGAACTGGATCTCAACAGCGGTAAGATCCT
TGAGAGTTTTCGCCCCGAAGAACGTTTTCCAATGATGAGCACTTTTAAAGTTCTGCTATGTGGCGCGGTA
TTATCCCGTATTGACGCCGGGCAAGAGCAACTCGGTCGCCGCATACACTATTCTCAGAATGACTTGGTTG
AGTACTCACCAGTCACAGAAAAGCATCTTACGGATGGCATGACAGTAAGAGAATTATGCAGTGCTGCCAT
AACCATGAGTGATAACACTGCGGCCAACTTACTTCTGACAACGATCGGAGGACCGAAGGAGCTAACCGCT
TTTTTGCACAACATGGGGGATCATGTAACTCGCCTTGATCGTTGGGAACCGGAGCTGAATGAAGCCATAC
CAAACGACGAGCGTGACACCACGATGCCTGTAGCAATGGCAACAACGTTGCGCAAACTATTAACTGGCGA
ACTACTTACTCTAGCTTCCCGGCAACAATTAATAGACTGGATGGAGGCGGATAAAGTTGCAGGACCACTT
CTGCGCTCGGCCCTTCCGGCTGGCTGGTTTATTGCTGATAAATCTGGAGCCGGTGAGCGTGGGTCTCGCG
GTATCATTGCAGCACTGGGGCCAGATGGTAAGCCCTCCCGTATCGTAGTTATCTACACGACGGGGAGTCA
GGCAACTATGGATGAACGAAATAGACAGATCGCTGAGATAGGTGCCTCACTGATTAAGCATTGGTAACTG
TCAGACCAAGTTTACTCATATATACTTTAGATTGATTTAAAACTTCATTTTTAATTTAAAAGGATCTAGG
TGAAGATCCTTTTTGATAATCTCATGACCAAAATCCCTTAACGTGAGTTTTCGTTCCACTGAGCGTCAGA
CCCCGTAGAAAAGATCAAAGGATCTTCTTGAGATCCTTTTTTTCTGCGCGTAATCTGCTGCTTGCAAACA
AAAAAACCACCGCTACCAGCGGTGGTTTGTTTGCCGGATCAAGAGCTACCAACTCTTTTTCCGAAGGTAA
CTGGCTTCAGCAGAGCGCAGATACCAAATACTGTTCTTCTAGTGTAGCCGTAGTTAGGCCACCACTTCAA
GAACTCTGTAGCACCGCCTACATACCTCGCTCTGCTAATCCTGTTACCAGTGGCTGCTGCCAGTGGCGAT
AAGTCGTGTCTTACCGGGTTGGACTCAAGACGATAGTTACCGGATAAGGCGCAGCGGTCGGGCTGAACGG
GGGGTTCGTGCACACAGCCCAGCTTGGAGCGAACGACCTACACCGAACTGAGATACCTACAGCGTGAGCT
ATGAGAAAGCGCCACGCTTCCCGAAGGGAGAAAGGCGGACAGGTATCCGGTAAGCGGCAGGGTCGGAACA
GGAGAGCGCACGAGGGAGCTTCCAGGGGGAAACGCCTGGTATCTTTATAGTCCTGTCGGGTTTCGCCACC
TCTGACTTGAGCGTCGATTTTTGTGATGCTCGTCAGGGGGGCGGAGCCTATGGAAAAACGCCAGCAACGC
GGCCTTTTTACGGTTCCTGGCCTTTTGCTGGCCTTTTGCTCACATGTTCTTTCCTGCGTTATCCCCTGAT
TCTGTGGATAACCGTATTACCGCCTTTGAGTGAGCTGATACCGCTCGCCGCAGCCGAACGACCGAGCGCA
GCGAGTCAGTGAGCGAGGAAGCGGAAGAGCGCCCAATACGCAAACCGCCTCTCCCCGCGCGTTGGCCGAT
TCATTAATGCAGCTGGCACGACAGGTTTCCCGACTGGAAAGCGGGCAGTGAGCGCAACGCAAT
Features (pLannotate 1.2.2; 34 found; start..end, strand, type, name):
      1..22      +  protein_bind   CAP binding site: CAP binding activates transcription in the presence of cAMP. E. coli catabolite activator protein
     37..67      +  promoter       lac promoter: promoter for the E. coli lac operon
     71..93      +  protein_bind   lac operator (fragment): The lac repressor binds to the lac operator to inhibit transcription in E. coli. This inhibition can be relieved by adding lactose or isopropyl-β-D-thiogalactopyranoside (IPTG). lac repressor encoded by lacI
    136..154     +  promoter       T3 promoter: promoter for bacteriophage T3 RNA polymerase
    182..408     +  promoter       RSV promoter: Rous sarcoma virus enhancer/promoter
    409..589     +  LTR            5' LTR (truncated): truncated 5' long terminal repeat (LTR) from HIV-1
    636..761     +  misc_feature   HIV-1 Ψ: packaging signal of human immunodeficiency virus type 1
    745..1108    +  CDS            HIV-1 gag (fragment): gag protein from human immunodeficiency virus 1; gag
   1254..1487    +  misc_feature   RRE: The Rev response element (RRE) of HIV-1 allows for Rev-dependent mRNA export from the nucleus to the cytoplasm.
   1864..1964    +  CDS            Rev (fragment): human immunodeficiency virus 1 (HIV-1) Rev protein; rev; enhances nuclear export of unspliced and incompletely spliced viral mRNAs
   1983..2100    +  misc_feature   cPPT/CTS: central polypurine tract and central termination sequence of HIV-1
   2144..2162    -  misc_feature   MCS (fragment): pUC18/19 multiple cloning site
   2168..2188    +  protein_bind   attB4: mutant version of attB; core recombination site for the Gateway® BP reaction BP Clonase™
   3181..3201    +  protein_bind   attB1: mutant version of attB; core recombination site for the Gateway® BP reaction BP Clonase™
   3211..3242    +  promoter       minP: minimal TATA-box promoter with low basal activity
   3275..4927    +  CDS            luciferase: firefly luciferase synthetic luc2 version of the luciferase gene
   4944..4964    -  protein_bind   attB2: mutant version of attB; core recombination site for the Gateway® BP reaction BP Clonase™
   4966..5717    +  promoter       HSV TK promoter: herpes simplex virus thymidine kinase promoter
   5787..5919    +  intron         chimeric intron: chimera between introns from human β-globin and immunoglobulin heavy chain genes
   5964..5982    +  promoter       T7 promoter: promoter for bacteriophage T7 RNA polymerase
   5992..6927    +  CDS            Rluc: luciferase from the anthozoan coelenterate Renilla reniformis (sea pansy)
   6949..6974    -  polyA_signal   SV40 poly(A) signal (fragment): SV40 polyadenylation signal
   7010..7598    +  misc_feature   WPRE: woodchuck hepatitis virus posttranscriptional regulatory element
   7615..7683    +  CDS            nef (fragment): NEF_HV1Z2 - Experimental evidence at protein level: Swiss-Prot protein existence level 1. Extracellular Nef protein targets CD4(+) T-lymphocytes for apoptosis by interacting with CXCR4 surface receptors. From Human immunodeficiency virus type 1 group M subtype D (isolate Z2/CDC-Z34) (HIV-1).
   7685..7918    +  LTR            3' LTR (ΔU3): self-inactivating 3' long terminal repeat (LTR) from HIV-1
   7990..8111    +  polyA_signal   SV40 poly(A) signal: SV40 polyadenylation signal
   8151..8286    +  rep_origin     SV40 ori: SV40 origin of replication
   8307..8325    -  promoter       T7 promoter: promoter for bacteriophage T7 RNA polymerase
   8333..8488    +  CDS            lacZα (fragment): LacZα fragment of β-galactosidase; lacZ fragment
   8493..8921    +  rep_origin     f1 ori (sequence partly withheld): f1 bacteriophage origin of replication; arrow indicates direction of (+) strand synthesis
   8974..9078    +  promoter       AmpR promoter: bla
   9079..9939    +  CDS            AmpR: β-lactamase; bla; confers resistance to ampicillin, carbenicillin, and related antibiotics
  10110..10698   +  rep_origin     ori: high-copy-number ColE1/pMB1/pBR322/pUC origin of replication
  10881..10973   +  CDS            lacI (fragment): lac repressor; lacI; The lac repressor binds to the lac operator to inhibit transcription in E. coli. This inhibition can be relieved by adding lactose or isopropyl-β-D-thiogalactopyranoside (IPTG).
