[The description below was written by a language model from this plasmid's Addgene catalogue record and pLannotate feature annotations shown in this document.]
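Description:
pLenti-161K enhancer-NR2F2-MUT-minP:fLuc-TK:rLuc is a roughly 11 kb lentiviral dual-luciferase reporter plasmid for mammalian cells, assembled by Gateway cloning. In bacteria it is maintained through a high-copy ColE1/pUC-type origin and selected with ampicillin (AmpR); an f1 origin and an SV40 origin are also present in the backbone. The viral framework has the layout typical of third-generation, self-inactivating HIV-1 vectors. An RSV promoter is fused to a truncated 5' LTR, followed by the Ψ packaging signal with a gag fragment, the Rev response element and the cPPT/CTS. A WPRE and a ΔU3 3' LTR lie downstream of the cargo. These elements allow the genomic RNA to be packaged when helper functions are supplied in trans, and leave the integrated provirus without LTR promoter activity, so that reporter output reflects the internal regulatory elements.

The payload sits between the cPPT and the WPRE. An unannotated segment of about 1 kb between the attB4 and attB1 sites corresponds in position to the recorded insert, a human enhancer designated 161K in which the NR2F2 binding sites have been mutated. It lies immediately upstream of a minimal TATA-box promoter (minP) with low basal activity, driving the synthetic luc2 firefly luciferase, so firefly signal depends on enhancer activity. After attB2, an HSV TK promoter with a chimeric intron drives Renilla luciferase, providing a constitutive internal control from the same provirus for normalisation.

The construct is suited to testing how loss of NR2F2 binding affects activity of this enhancer, which the associated study examined in the context of endothelial arteriovenous gene regulation. The depositor and sequencing-derived records differ by a few bases in length and in their start coordinates but show the same feature set.
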