Addgene plasmid #138368: pLenti-161K enhancer-NR2F2-MUT-minP:fLuc-TK:rLuc
Purpose: Lentiviral plasmid contains 161k modified human enhancer with with NR2F2 binding sites mutated driving firefly Luciferase 2 and Renilla Luciferase driven by TK promoter
Depositing lab: Nathan Lawson. Depositing organization: University of Massachusetts, Worcester. Publication: Genomic Characterization of Endothelial Enhancers Reveals a Multifunctional Role for NR2F2 in Regulation of Arteriovenous Gene Expression. Sissaoui S, Yu J, Yan A, Li R, Zhu LJ, Kucukural A, Yukselen O, Lawson ND. Circ Res. 2020 Feb 17. doi: 10.1161/CIRCRESAHA.119.316075. PubMed 32065070.
Backbone
  Vector backbone: Lentiviral
  Total vector size (bp): 10979
  Vector type: Mammalian Expression, Lentiviral
Growth in bacteria
  Bacterial resistance: Ampicillin, 100 μg/mL
  Growth temperature: 37°C
  Growth strain: NEB Stable
  Copy number: Unknown
Gene/Insert
  Gene/Insert name: 161K human enhancer, with NR2F2 binding sites mutated, driving firefly enhancer and TK driving renilla luciferase
  Cloning method: Gateway Cloning
  Sequencing primers: 5′ T7; 3′ T3
Terms and licenses: Academic/Nonprofit Terms; Industry Terms: Not Available to Industry
How to cite: pLenti-161K enhancer-NR2F2-MUT-minP:fLuc-TK:rLuc was a gift from Nathan Lawson (Addgene plasmid # 138368 ; http://n2t.net/addgene:138368 ; RRID:Addgene_138368)
